Addgene plasmid #1604: L3829
Purpose: (Empty Backbone)
Depositing lab: Andrew Fire. Depositing organization: Carnegie Institution for Science.
Backbone
  Vector backbone: Unknown
  Backbone size (bp): 3700
  Vector type: Worm Expression
Growth in bacteria
  Bacterial resistance: Ampicillin, 100 μg/mL
  Growth temperature: 37°C
  Growth strain: DH5alpha
  Copy number: Unknown
Gene/Insert
  Gene/Insert name: None
  Tag / fusion protein: gfpN, IVSR, gfpS65C, IVSS, IVST, gfpC, lacZN
  Cloning method: Restriction Enzyme
Terms and licenses: Academic/Nonprofit Terms; Industry Terms: Not Available to Industry
Depositor comments: See Fire Lab Vector Kit Documentation 1997. Fire Lab Miniprep Number pPD119.16, Ligation number L3829.
How to cite: L3829 was a gift from Andrew Fire (Addgene plasmid # 1604 ; http://n2t.net/addgene:1604 ; RRID:Addgene_1604)
