[The description below was written by a language model from this plasmid's Addgene catalogue record and pLannotate feature annotations shown in this document.]
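Description:
L3829 (miniprep designation pPD119.16) is a 3.7 kb empty-backbone plasmid from the 1997 Fire Lab Vector Kit, catalogued as a worm (C. elegans) expression vector. The parental backbone is listed as unknown, but the annotated features point to a pUC-type scaffold: a high-copy ColE1/pMB1 origin, an ampicillin resistance gene (β-lactamase) with its own promoter for selection in E. coli, and remnants of pBR322-derived sequences (bom and rop fragments). A lacI fragment, CAP binding site, lac promoter and lac operator lie just upstream of the cloning region, as in standard pUC plasmids.

The payload is a GFP coding cassette flanked on both sides by fragments of the pUC18/19 multiple cloning site and followed by a short lacZα fragment. The catalogue describes the module as gfpN, IVSR, gfpS65C, IVSS, IVST, gfpC and lacZN. This indicates a GFP carrying the S65C chromophore substitution whose coding region is interrupted by three synthetic introns, a design used in Fire lab vectors to improve transgene expression in worms. The introns would account for the annotated GFP feature spanning about 860 nt, longer than an uninterrupted GFP reading frame. No C. elegans promoter, 3' UTR or nuclear localization signal is annotated or listed, and no insert is recorded, so the plasmid seems to be a minimal source of the intron-containing GFP segment rather than a complete expression unit. The record does not state a specific use beyond empty backbone. The flanking restriction sites suggest the GFP cassette is meant to be excised or built upon by restriction cloning to make reporter or protein fusions for C. elegans. The kit documentation cited by the depositor holds the detailed design notes.
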