Features (pLannotate 1.2.2; 13 found; start..end, strand, type, name):
     81..107     -  misc_feature   MCS (fragment): pUC18/19 multiple cloning site
    128..988     +  CDS            sg25: sg25 is a basic (constitutively fluorescent) green fluorescent protein published in 1997, derived from Aequorea victoria.
   1062..1088    -  misc_feature   MCS (fragment): pUC18/19 multiple cloning site
   1085..1242    +  CDS            lacZα (fragment): LacZα fragment of β-galactosidase; lacZ fragment
   1248..1347    -  misc_feature   bom (fragment): basis of mobility region from pBR322
   1449..1484    -  CDS            rop (fragment): Rop protein, which maintains plasmids at low copy number; rop
   1579..1683    +  promoter       AmpR promoter: bla
   1684..2544    +  CDS            AmpR: β-lactamase; bla; confers resistance to ampicillin, carbenicillin, and related antibiotics
   2715..3303    +  rep_origin     ori: high-copy-number ColE1/pMB1/pBR322/pUC origin of replication
   3486..3578    +  CDS            lacI (fragment): lac repressor; lacI; The lac repressor binds to the lac operator to inhibit transcription in E. coli. This inhibition can be relieved by adding lactose or isopropyl-β-D-thiogalactopyranoside (IPTG).
   3591..3612    +  protein_bind   CAP binding site: CAP binding activates transcription in the presence of cAMP. E. coli catabolite activator protein
   3627..3657    +  promoter       lac promoter: promoter for the E. coli lac operon
   3665..3681    +  protein_bind   lac operator: The lac repressor binds to the lac operator to inhibit transcription in E. coli. This inhibition can be relieved by adding lactose or isopropyl-β-D-thiogalactopyranoside (IPTG). lac repressor encoded by lacI
>Addgene plasmid #1604 | L3829 | depositor full sequence | sequence record 214 | Author sequence
ATGACCATGATTACGCCAAGCTTACATGTCCTGGGCCCATCGATTCGGACGTCCCGAGGGCTTAAGCGGA
CGCGTCGAGGGGATCCCCGGGTACCGAGCTCGAATTCAAGTACCGGTAGAAAAAATGAGTAAAGGAGAAG
AACTTTTCACTGGAGTTGTCCCAATTCTTGTTGAATTAGATGGTGATGTTAATGGGCACAAATTTTCTGT
CAGTGGAGAGGGTGAAGGTGATGCAACATACGGAAAACTTACCCTTAAATTTATTTGCACTACTGGAAAA
CTACCTGTTCCATGGGTAAGTTTAAACATATATATACTAACTAACCCTGATTATTTAAATTTTCAGCCAA
CACTTGTCACTACTTTCTGTTATGGTGTTCAATGCTTCTCGAGATACCCAGATCATATGAAACGGCATGA
CTTTTTCAAGAGTGCCATGCCCGAAGGTTATGTACAGGAAAGAACTATATTTTTCAAAGATGACGGGAAC
TACAAGACACGTAAGTTTAAACAGTTCGGTACTAACTAACCATACATATTTAAATTTTCAGGTGCTGAAG
TCAAGTTTGAAGGTGATACCCTTGTTAATAGAATCGAGTTAAAAGGTATTGATTTTAAAGAAGATGGAAA
CATTCTTGGACACAAATTGGAATACAACTATAACTCACACAATGTATACATCATGGCAGACAAACAAAAG
AATGGAATCAAAGTTGTAAGTTTAAACATGATTTTACTAACTAACTAATCTGATTTAAATTTTCAGAACT
TCAAAATTAGACACAACATTGAAGATGGAAGCGTTCAACTAGCAGACCATTATCAACAAAATACTCCAAT
TGGCGATGGCCCTGTCCTTTTACCAGACAACCATTACCTGTCCACACAATCTGCCCTTTCGAAAGATCCC
AACGAAAAGAGAGACCACATGGTCCTTCTTGAGTTTGTAACAGCTGCTGGGATTACACATGGCATGGACG
AACTATACAAAAGCCCACAAGCTTACATGTCCTGGGCCCATCGATTCGGACGTCCCGAGGGCTTAAGCGG
ACGCGTCGAGGGGATCCCCGGGTACCGAGCTCGAATTCACTGGCCGTCGTTTTACAACGTCGTGACTGGG
AAAACCCTGGCGTTACCCAACTTAATCGCCTTGCAGCACATCCCCCTTTCGCCAGCTGGCGTAATAGCGA
AGAGGCCCGCACCGATCGCCCTTCCCAACAGTTGCGCAGCCTGAATGGCGAATGGCGCCTGATGCGGTAT
TTTCTCCTTACGCATCTGTGCGGTATTTCACACCGCATATGGTGCACTCTCAGTACAATCTGCTCTGATG
CCGCATAGTTAAGCCAGCCCCGACACCCGCCAACACCCGCTGACGCGCCCTGACGGGCTTGTCTGCTCCC
GGCATCCGCTTACAGACAAGCTGTGACCGTCTCCGGGAGCTGCATGTGTCAGAGGTTTTCACCGTCATCA
CCGAAACGCGCGAGACGAAAGGGCCTCGTGATACGCCTATTTTTATAGGTTAATGTCATGATAATAATGG
TTTCTTAGACGTCAGGTGGCACTTTTCGGGGAAATGTGCGCGGAACCCCTATTTGTTTATTTTTCTAAAT
ACATTCAAATATGTATCCGCTCATGAGACAATAACCCTGATAAATGCTTCAATAATATTGAAAAAGGAAG
AGTATGAGTATTCAACATTTCCGTGTCGCCCTTATTCCCTTTTTTGCGGCATTTTGCCTTCCTGTTTTTG
CTCACCCAGAAACGCTGGTGAAAGTAAAAGATGCTGAAGATCAGTTGGGTGCACGAGTGGGTTACATCGA
ACTGGATCTCAACAGCGGTAAGATCCTTGAGAGTTTTCGCCCCGAAGAACGTTTTCCAATGATGAGCACT
TTTAAAGTTCTGCTATGTGGCGCGGTATTATCCCGTATTGACGCCGGGCAAGAGCAACTCGGTCGCCGCA
TACACTATTCTCAGAATGACTTGGTTGAGTACTCACCAGTCACAGAAAAGCATCTTACGGATGGCATGAC
AGTAAGAGAATTATGCAGTGCTGCCATAACCATGAGTGATAACACTGCGGCCAACTTACTTCTGACAACG
ATCGGAGGACCGAAGGAGCTAACCGCTTTTTTGCACAACATGGGGGATCATGTAACTCGCCTTGATCGTT
GGGAACCGGAGCTGAATGAAGCCATACCAAACGACGAGCGTGACACCACGATGCCTGTAGCAATGGCAAC
AACGTTGCGCAAACTATTAACTGGCGAACTACTTACTCTAGCTTCCCGGCAACAATTAATAGACTGGATG
GAGGCGGATAAAGTTGCAGGACCACTTCTGCGCTCGGCCCTTCCGGCTGGCTGGTTTATTGCTGATAAAT
CTGGAGCCGGTGAGCGTGGGTCTCGCGGTATCATTGCAGCACTGGGGCCAGATGGTAAGCCCTCCCGTAT
CGTAGTTATCTACACGACGGGGAGTCAGGCAACTATGGATGAACGAAATAGACAGATCGCTGAGATAGGT
GCCTCACTGATTAAGCATTGGTAACTGTCAGACCAAGTTTACTCATATATACTTTAGATTGATTTAAAAC
TTCATTTTTAATTTAAAAGGATCTAGGTGAAGATCCTTTTTGATAATCTCATGACCAAAATCCCTTAACG
TGAGTTTTCGTTCCACTGAGCGTCAGACCCCGTAGAAAAGATCAAAGGATCTTCTTGAGATCCTTTTTTT
CTGCGCGTAATCTGCTGCTTGCAAACAAAAAAACCACCGCTACCAGCGGTGGTTTGTTTGCCGGATCAAG
AGCTACCAACTCTTTTTCCGAAGGTAACTGGCTTCAGCAGAGCGCAGATACCAAATACTGTCCTTCTAGT
GTAGCCGTAGTTAGGCCACCACTTCAAGAACTCTGTAGCACCGCCTACATACCTCGCTCTGCTAATCCTG
TTACCAGTGGCTGCTGCCAGTGGCGATAAGTCGTGTCTTACCGGGTTGGACTCAAGACGATAGTTACCGG
ATAAGGCGCAGCGGTCGGGCTGAACGGGGGGTTCGTGCACACAGCCCAGCTTGGAGCGAACGACCTACAC
CGAACTGAGATACCTACAGCGTGAGCTATGAGAAAGCGCCACGCTTCCCGAAGGGAGAAAGGCGGACAGG
TATCCGGTAAGCGGCAGGGTCGGAACAGGAGAGCGCACGAGGGAGCTTCCAGGGGGAAACGCCTGGTATC
TTTATAGTCCTGTCGGGTTTCGCCACCTCTGACTTGAGCGTCGATTTTTGTGATGCTCGTCAGGGGGGCG
GAGCCTATGGAAAAACGCCAGCAACGCGGCCTTTTTACGGTTCCTGGCCTTTTGCTGGCCTTTTGCTCAC
ATGTTCTTTCCTGCGTTATCCCCTGATTCTGTGGATAACCGTATTACCGCCTTTGAGTGAGCTGATACCG
CTCGCCGCAGCCGAACGACCGAGCGCAGCGAGTCAGTGAGCGAGGAAGCGGAAGAGCGCCCAATACGCAA
ACCGCCTCTCCCCGCGCGTTGGCCGATTCATTAATGCAGCTGGCACGACAGGTTTCCCGACTGGAAAGCG
GGCAGTGAGCGCAACGCAATTAATGTGAGTTAGCTCACTCATTAGGCACCCCAGGCTTTACACTTTATGC
TTCCGGCTCGTATGTTGTGTGGAATTGTGAGCGGATAACAATTTCACACAGGAAACAGCT
