>Addgene plasmid #1604 | L3829 | addgene partial sequence | sequence record 16738 | 1604_m13reverse
GCTNTGTCNGGGGCCATCGATTCGGACGGTCCCGAGGGCTTAAGCGGACGCGTCGAGGGGATCCCCGGGC
TACCGAGCTCGAATTCAAGTACCGGTAGAAAAAATGAGTAAAGGAGAAGAACTTTTCACTGGAGTTGTCC
CAATTCTTGTTGAATTAGATGGTGATGTTAATGGGCACAAATTTTCTGTCAGTGGAGAGGGTGAAGGTGA
TGCAACATACGGAAAACTTACCCTTAAATTTATTTGCACTACTGGAAAACTACCTGTTCCATGGGTAAGT
TTAAACATATATATACTAACTAACCCTGATTATTTAAATTTTCAGCCAACACTTGTCACTACTTTCTGTT
ATGGTGTTCAATGCTTCTCGAGATACCCAGATCATATGAAACGGCATGACTTTTTCAAGAGTGCCATGCC
CGAAGGTTATGTACAGGAAAGAACTATATTTTTCAAAGATGACGGGAACTACAAGACACGTAAGTTTAAA
CAGTTCGGTACTAACTAACCATACATATTTAAATTTTCAGGTGCTGAAGTCAAGTTTGAAGGTGATACCC
TTGTTAATAGAATCGAGTTAAAAGGTATTGATTTTAAAGAAGATGGAAACATTCTTGGACACAAATTGGA
ATACAACTATAACTCACACAATGTATACATCATGGCAGACAAACAAAAGAATGGAATCAAAGTTGTAAGT
TTAAACATGATTTTACTAACTAACTAATCTGATTTAAATTTTCAGAACTTCAAAATTAGACACAACATTG
AAGATGGAAGCGTTCAACTAGCAGACCATTATCAACAAAATACTCCAATTGGCGATGGCCCTGTCCTTTT
ACCAGACAACCATTACCTGTCCACACAATCTGCCCTTTCGAAAGATCCCAACGAAAAGAGAGACCACATG
GTCCCTTCTTGAGTTTGTAACAGCTGCCTGGGGATTACACNTGGCATGGACGAACTATACCAAAAGCCCC
CCAAGCTTACATGGCCCTGGGCCCATCGATCCGGAACGTCCCGAGGGCTTAAGCGGNACCCGTCGAGGGG
GATCCCCNGGGTACCGAGCCTCGANTTCCCCNGGNCCNTCGTTTTTACANCGTNCGNGACTGGGNAAAAN
CCNNGGCGNTANCCCAACTTAANTCGCCCTGGGAGCNATTCCCCTTTNCNCCGNTGGGGGTAAAACCCAA
AAAGCCCCCCCCNAATCCCCCTNCCCANATTTGCCCCCCNGAAAGGCCAAGGNCCCCGANGNNGANTTNC
CCNNTCCCCCCGGGNNGNATTCCCCCCNANGGGGCCNCCAAAAATCNCCNTAAGNCCAANTNAAACNCCC
CNACCCCCAACCNGGAAANCCCGGAGGTTTNGTCCCNCCCCCTNA
